>Addgene plasmid #108408 | pcDNA5-GFP-PKHD1 | addgene full sequence | sequence record 262256 | Addgene NGS Result
GAGCTGGACGGCGACGTAAACGGCCACAAGTTCAGCGTGTCCGGCGAGGGCGAGGGCGATGCCACCTACG
GCAAGCTGACCCTGAAGTTCATCTGCACCACCGGCAAGCTGCCCGTGCCCTGGCCCACCCTCGTGACCAC
CCTGACCTACGGCGTGCAGTGCTTCAGCCGCTACCCCGACCACATGAAGCAGCACGACTTCTTCAAGTCC
GCCATGCCCGAAGGCTACGTCCAGGAGCGCACCATCTTCTTCAAGGACGACGGCAACTACAAGACCCGCG
CCGAGGTGAAGTTCGAGGGCGACACCCTGGTGAACCGCATCGAGCTGAAGGGCATCGACTTCAAGGAGGA
CGGCAACATCCTGGGGCACAAGCTGGAGTACAACTACAACAGCCACAACGTCTATATCATGGCCGACAAG
CAGAAGAACGGCATCAAGGTGAACTTCAAGATCCGCCACAACATCGAGGACGGCAGCGTGCAGCTCGCCG
ACCACTACCAGCAGAACACCCCCATCGGCGACGGCCCCGTGCTGCTGCCCGACAACCACTACCTGAGCAC
CCAGTCCGCCCTGAGCAAAGACCCCAACGAGAAGCGCGATCACATGGTCCTGCTGGAGTTCGTGACCGCC
GCCGGGATCACTCTCGGCATGGACGAGCTGTACAAGTAAAGCGGCCGCTCGAGTCTAGAGGGCCCGTTTA
AACCCGCTGATCAGCCTCGACTGTGCCTTCTAGTTGCCAGCCATCTGTTGTTTGCCCCTCCCCCGTGCCT
TCCTTGACCCTGGAAGGTGCCACTCCCACTGTCCTTTCCTAATAAAATGAGGAAATTGCATCGCATTGTC
TGAGTAGGTGTCATTCTATTCTGGGGGGTGGGGTGGGGCAGGACAGCAAGGGGGAGGATTGGGAAGACAA
TAGCAGGCATGCTGGGGATGCGGTGGGCTCTATGGCTTCTGAGGCGGAAAGAACCAGCTGGGGCTCTAGG
GGGTATCCCC
[124 nt withheld, positions 991-1114]
C
[91 nt withheld, positions 1116-1206]
AGGGTGATGGTTCACGTACCTAGAAGTTCCTATTCCGAAGTTCCTATTCTCTAGAAAGTATAGGAACTTC
CTTGGCCAAAAAGCCTGAACTCACCGCGACGTCTGTCGAGAAGTTTCTGATCGAAAAGTTCGACAGCGTC
TCCGACCTGATGCAGCTCTCGGAGGGCGAAGAATCTCGTGCTTTCAGCTTCGATGTAGGAGGGCGTGGAT
ATGTCCTGCGGGTAAATAGCTGCGCCGATGGTTTCTACAAAGATCGTTATGTTTATCGGCACTTTGCATC
GGCCGCGCTCCCGATTCCGGAAGTGCTTGACATTGGGGAATTCAGCGAGAGCCTGACCTATTGCATCTCC
CGCCGTGCACAGGGTGTCACGTTGCAAGACCTGCCTGAAACCGAACTGCCCGCTGTTCTGCAGCCGGTCG
CGGAGGCCATGGATGCGATCGCTGCGGCCGATCTTAGCCAGACGAGCGGGTTCGGCCCATTCGGACCGCA
AGGAATCGGTCAATACACTACATGGCGTGATTTCATATGCGCGATTGCTGATCCCCATGTGTATCACTGG
CAAACTGTGATGGACGACACCGTCAGTGCGTCCGTCGCGCAGGCTCTCGATGAGCTGATGCTTTGGGCCG
AGGACTGCCCCGAAGTCCGGCACCTCGTGCACGCGGATTTCGGCTCCAACAATGTCCTGACGGACAATGG
CCGCATAACAGCGGTCATTGACTGGAGCGAGGCGATGTTCGGGGATTCCCAATACGAGGTCGCCAACATC
TTCTTCTGGAGGCCGTGGTTGGCTTGTATGGAGCAGCAGACGCGCTACTTCGAGCGGAGGCATCCGGAGC
TTGCAGGATCGCCGCGGCTCCGGGCGTATATGCTCCGCATTGGTCTTGACCAACTCTATCAGAGCTTGGT
TGACGGCAATTTCGATGATGCAGCTTGGGCGCAGGGTCGATGCGACGCAATCGTCCGATCCGGAGCCGGG
ACTGTCGGGCGTACACAAATCGCCCGCAGAAGCGCGGCCGTCTGGACCGATGGCTGTGTAGAAGTACTCG
CCGATAGTGGAAACCGACGCCCCAGCACTCGTCCGAGGGCAAAGGAATAGCACGTACTACGAGATTTCGA
TTCCACCGCCGCCTTCTATGAAAGGTTGGGCTTCGGAATCGTTTTCCGGGACGCCGGCTGGATGATCCTC
CAGCGCGGGGATCTCATGCTGGAGTTCTTCGCCCACCCCAACTTGTTTATTGCAGCTTATAATGGTTACA
AATAAAGCAATAGCATCACAAATTTCACAAATAAAGCATTTTTTTCACTGCATTCTAGTTGTGGTTTGTC
CAAACTCATCAATGTATCTTATCATGTCTGTATACCGTCGACCTCTAGCTAGAGCTTGGCGTAATCATGG
TCATAGCTGTTTCCTGTGTGAAATTGTTATCCGCTCACAATTCCACACAACATACGAGCCGGAAGCATAA
AGTGTAAAGCCTGGGGTGCCTAATGAGTGAGCTAACTCACATTAATTGCGTTGCGCTCACTGCCCGCTTT
CCAGTCGGGAAACCTGTCGTGCCAGCTGCATTAATGAATCGGCCAACGCGCGGGGAGAGGCGGTTTGCGT
ATTGGGCGCTCTTCCGCTTCCTCGCTCACTGACTCGCTGCGCTCGGTCGTTCGGCTGCGGCGAGCGGTAT
CAGCTCACTCAAAGGCGGTAATACGGTTATCCACAGAATCAGGGGATAACGCAGGAAAGAACATGTGAGC
AAAAGGCCAGCAAAAGGCCAGGAACCGTAAAAAGGCCGCGTTGCTGGCGTTTTTCCATAGGCTCCGCCCC
CCTGACGAGCATCACAAAAATCGACGCTCAAGTCAGAGGTGGCGAAACCCGACAGGACTATAAAGATACC
AGGCGTTTCCCCCTGGAAGCTCCCTCGTGCGCTCTCCTGTTCCGACCCTGCCGCTTACCGGATACCTGTC
CGCCTTTCTCCCTTCGGGAAGCGTGGCGCTTTCTCATAGCTCACGCTGTAGGTATCTCAGTTCGGTGTAG
GTCGTTCGCTCCAAGCTGGGCTGTGTGCACGAACCCCCCGTTCAGCCCGACCGCTGCGCCTTATCCGGTA
ACTATCGTCTTGAGTCCAACCCGGTAAGACACGACTTATCGCCACTGGCAGCAGCCACTGGTAACAGGAT
TAGCAGAGCGAGGTATGTAGGCGGTGCTACAGAGTTCTTGAAGTGGTGGCCTAACTACGGCTACACTAGA
AGAACAGTATTTGGTATCTGCGCTCTGCTGAAGCCAGTTACCTTCGGAAAAAGAGTTGGTAGCTCTTGAT
CCGGCAAACAAACCACCGCTGGTAGCGGTGGTTTTTTTGTTTGCAAGCAGCAGATTACGCGCAGAAAAAA
AGGATCTCAAGAAGATCCTTTGATCTTTTCTACGGGGTCTGACGCTCAGTGGAACGAAAACTCACGTTAA
GGGATTTTGGTCATGAGATTATCAAAAAGGATCTTCACCTAGATCCTTTTAAATTAAAAATGAAGTTTTA
AATCAATCTAAAGTATATATGAGTAAACTTGGTCTGACAGTTACCAATGCTTAATCAGTGAGGCACCTAT
CTCAGCGATCTGTCTATTTCGTTCATCCATAGTTGCCTGACTCCCCGTCGTGTAGATAACTACGATACGG
GAGGGCTTACCATCTGGCCCCAGTGCTGCAATGATACCGCGAGACCCACGCTCACCGGCTCCAGATTTAT
CAGCAATAAACCAGCCAGCCGGAAGGGCCGAGCGCAGAAGTGGTCCTGCAACTTTATCCGCCTCCATCCA
GTCTATTAATTGTTGCCGGGAAGCTAGAGTAAGTAGTTCGCCAGTTAATAGTTTGCGCAACGTTGTTGCC
ATTGCTACAGGCATCGTGGTGTCACGCTCGTCGTTTGGTATGGCTTCATTCAGCTCCGGTTCCCAACGAT
CAAGGCGAGTTACATGATCCCCCATGTTGTGCAAAAAAGCGGTTAGCTCCTTCGGTCCTCCGATCGTTGT
CAGAAGTAAGTTGGCCGCAGTGTTATCACTCATGGTTATGGCAGCACTGCATAATTCTCTTACTGTCATG
CCATCCGTAAGATGCTTTTCTGTGACTGGTGAGTACTCAACCAAGTCATTCTGAGAATAGTGTATGCGGC
GACCGAGTTGCTCTTGCCCGGCGTCAATACGGGATAATACCGCGCCACATAGCAGAACTTTAAAAGTGCT
CATCATTGGAAAACGTTCTTCGGGGCGAAAACTCTCAAGGATCTTACCGCTGTTGAGATCCAGTTCGATG
TAACCCACTCGTGCACCCAACTGATCTTCAGCATCTTTTACTTTCACCAGCGTTTCTGGGTGAGCAAAAA
CAGGAAGGCAAAATGCCGCAAAAAAGGGAATAAGGGCGACACGGAAATGTTGAATACTCATACTCTTCCT
TTTTCAATATTATTGAAGCATTTATCAGGGTTATTGTCTCATGAGCGGATACATATTTGAATGTATTTAG
AAAAATAAACAAATAGGGGTTCCGCGCACATTTCCCCGAAAAGTGCCACCTGACGTCGACGGATCGGGAG
ATCTCCCGATCCCCTATGGTGCACTCTCAGTACAATCTGCTCTGATGCCGCATAGTTAAGCCAGTATCTG
CTCCCTGCTTGTGTGTTGGAGGTCGCTGAGTAGTGCGCGAGCAAAATTTAAGCTACAACAAGGCAAGGCT
TGACCGACAATTGCATGAAGAATCTGCTTAGGGTTAGGCGTTTTGCGCTGCTTCGCGATGTACGGGCCAG
ATATACGCGTTGACATTGATTATTGACTAGTTATTAATAGTAATCAATTACGGGGTCATTAGTTCATAGC
CCATATATGGAGTTCCGCGTTACATAACTTACGGTAAATGGCCCGCCTGGCTGACCGCCCAACGACCCCC
GCCCATTGACGTCAATAATGACGTATGTTCCCATAGTAACGCCAATAGGGACTTTCCATTGACGTCAATG
GGTGGAGTATTTACGGTAAACTGCCCACTTGGCAGTACATCAAGTGTATCATATGCCAAGTACGCCCCCT
ATTGACGTCAATGACGGTAAATGGCCCGCCTGGCATTATGCCCAGTACATGACCTTATGGGACTTTCCTA
CTTGGCAGTACATCTACGTATTAGTCATCGCTATTACCATGGTGATGCGGTTTTGGCAGTACATCAATGG
GCGTGGATAGCGGTTTGACTCACGGGGATTTCCAAGTCTCCACCCCATTGACGTCAATGGGAGTTTGTTT
TGGCACCAAAATCAACGGGACTTTCCAAAATGTCGTAACAACTCCGCCCCATTGACGCAAATGGGCGGTA
GGCGTGTACGGTGGGAGGTCTATATAAGCAGAGCTCTCCCTATCAGTGATAGAGATCTCCCTATCAGTGA
TAGAGATCGTCGACGAGCTCGTTTAGTGAACCGTCAGATCGCCTGGAGACGCCATCCACGCTGTTTTGAC
CTCCATAGAAGACACCGGGACCGATCCAGCCTCCGGACTCTAGCGTTTAAACTTAAGCTTGTAAGTATCA
AGGTTACAAGACAGGTTTAAGGAGACCAATAGAAACTGGGCTTGTCGAGACAGAGAAGACTCTTGCGTTT
CTGATAGGCACCTATTGGTCTTACTGACATCCACTTTGCCTTTCTCTCCACAGGTGTCCACTCCCAGTTC
AATTACAGCTCTTAAGGCTAGAGTACTTAATACGACTCACTATAGGCTAGTCTGGATCGATCCTGAGAAC
TTCAGGGTGAGTTTGGGGACCCTTGATTGTTCTTTCTTTTTCGCTATTGTAAAATTCATGTTATATGGAG
GGGGCAAAGTTTTCAGGGTGTTGTTTAGAATGGGAAGATGTCCCTTGTATCACCATGGACCCTCATGATA
ATTTTGTTTCTTTCACTTTCTACTCTGTTGACAACCATTGTCTCCTCTTATTTTCTTTTCATTTTCTGTA
ACTTTTTCGTTAAACTTTAGCTTGCATTTGTAACGAATTTTTAAATTCACTTTTGTTTATTTGTCAGATT
GTAAGTACTTTCTCTAATCACTTTTTTTTCAAGGCAATCAGGGTATATTATATTGTACTTCAGCACAGTT
TTAGAGAACAATTGTTATAATTAAATGATAAGGTAGAATATTTCTGCATATAAATTCTGGCTGGCGTGGA
AATATTCTTATTGGTAGAAACAACTACATCCTGGTCATCATCCTGCCTTTCTCTTTATGGTTACAATGAT
ATACACTGTTTGAGATGAGGATAAAATACTCTGAGTCCAAACCGGGCCCCTCTGCTAACCATGTTCATGC
CTTCTTCTTTTTCCTACAGCTCCTGGGCAACGTGCTGGTTATTGTACTGTCTCATCATTTTGGCAAAGAA
TTGATATCTGCAGAATTCGCCCTTGAAAGGATCATTTCTCCCTTGAGTCACAAGGAGACAGAAACAGAAA
AAAAAGCACAAAAGCTATGCTGCTCCAATCAAAACTGAAAATGCTTTTAATGTCTGAGCAATCTTAAGAG
TATTGATTTAAGTGGACAGAATGACTGCCTGGCTGATCTCTCTGATGAGTATTGAAGTACTACTTTTGGC
AGTACGTCACCTGAGTTTACATATTGAACCTGAAGAAGGTAGCCTTGCAGGGGGAACGTGGATCACAGTC
ATTTTTGATGGTTTGGAGTTGGGTGTTCTTTACCCCAACAATGGCTCTCAATTGGAGATACACCTGGTGA
ACGTGAACATGGTGGTGCCCGCATTGCGGAGTGTTCCCTGTGACGTCTTTCCTGTTTTCTTGGATTTGCC
TGTGGTGACATGCCGGACCAGATCTGTGCTGTCTGAAGCACATGAGGGTCTGTACTTCCTGGAAGCATAC
TTCGGGGGACAGCTGGTAAGCAGTCCAAATCCAGGACCACGAGATAGCTGTACTTTCAAGTTTTCCAAGG
CGCAGACACCCATCGTTCACCAAGTTTATCCACCAAGTGGTGTTCCAGGAAAACTAATACATGTATATGG
CTGGATTATCACTGGAAGATTGGAAACTTTTGATTTTGATGCTGAGTACATTGATAGCCCAGTGATCTTG
GAAGCTCAAGGAGACAAATGGGTTACTCCTTGCTCTCTTATAAATAGGCAGATGGGAAGCTGTTATCCTA
TTCAGGAGGACCATGGTCTTGGGACTCTGCAGTGCCATGTGGAAGGCGACTACATCGGCTCCCAGAATGT
TAGCTTCTCAGTATTTAACAAAGGAAAGTCAATGGTCCACAAGAAGGCATGGCTGATCAGTGCTAAACAG
GATCTTTTCCTATACCAGACACACTCAGAAATATTATCTGTGTTTCCAGAAACTGGGAGCCTTGGGGGAA
GAACAAACATCACAATTACAGGAGACTTTTTTGACAATTCTGCCCAGGTTACCATTGCAGGCATTCCATG
TGATATTAGACACGTGTCTCCCAGGAAGATTGAGTGCACCACTCGGGCTCCAGGAAAAGATGTGAGGCTC
ACCACCCCTCAGCCAGGCAATCGAGGGCTTCTTTTTGAAGTTGGAGATGCTGTTGAGGGACTGGAACTGA
CTGAAGCCACCCCAGGGTACAGGTGGCAGATTGTCCCTAATGCCAGTTCTCCATTTGGGTTTTGGTCACA
GGAAGGACAACCTTTCAGAGCACGGCTCAGTGGGTTCTTTGTGGCTCCAGAGACAAATAATTACACTTTC
TGGATTCAGGCAGACAGCCAAGCTTCCTTGCATTTCAGTTGGTCAGAGGAACCAAGGACTAAGGTGAAAG
TGGCCTCCATCAGCGTCGGCACTGCTGACTGGTTTGACTCCTGGGAGCAGAATAGGGATGAAGGGACCTG
GCAGCAGAAGACTCCCAAGTTGGAGCTGTTGGGTGGAGCCATGTACTACCTGGAAGCAGAGCATCATGGG
ATAGCCCCAAGCAGGGGGATGAGGATTGGTGTCCAGATTCACAACACCTGGCTGAATCCTGATGTGGTCA
CCACTTACCTACGGGAGAAGCACCAGATCCGAGTCCGAGCCCAGAGGCTTCCAGAAGTACAGGTGCTGAA
TGTATCAGGCAGAGGAAACTTCTTCCTTACTTGGGACAATGTCTCTAGTCAGCCAATCCCTGCAAATGCC
ACAGCCCATCTGATTCAAACAACCATTGAGGAGTTACTTGCAGTAAAATGCAAACTGGAACCCCTTTGGT
CTAACATCCTTCTCCGGCTTGGATTTGAACGAGGCCCAGAAGTTTCCAACTCTGATGGGGACCTCACCAG
TGGGACGGAGCCCTTCTGTGGCAGGTTCAGCCTCCGTCAGCCTCGACACCTTGTCCTTACTCCCCCGGCT
GCCCAGAAGGGCTATCGGCTAGATCAGTATACACACCTGTGTCTTGCATACAAAGGCCACATGAACAAGA
TCCTGAAGATGATTGTGTCCTTCACAATCGGCTTTCAAAACATGGTAAAGAATACCACCTGTGACTGGAG
TCTCACGAGGACCAGCCCCGAGAGCTGGCAGTTCGATTGCACTGACCTCTGGGAGACTTGTGTGCGTTGC
TTCGGGGATCTCCAGCCCCCTCCGGCAAACTCCCCCGTGCTGGTTCATCAGATCAACCTTCTCCCTCTGG
CCCAGGAGACGGGCCTGTTCTATGTGGATGAAATTATTATTGCAGACACAAACGTAACAGTTTCTCAAGC
TGATTCTGGAACGGCTCGCCCAGGGGGCAATCTGGTGGAATCAGTCTCTGTGGTGGGATCCCCTCCGGTC
TACAGTGTCACCTCCTGGCTGGCGGGGTGTGGCACGGAGCTCCCGCTCATCACTGCACGCTCTGTGCCCA
CTGAAGGAACAGAAGAGGGATCTGGACTGGTCCTGGTGACGACACAGAGACGACAGCGGACAAGTCCACC
TCTAGGAGGACACTTTCGCATCCAGCTTCCTAATACAGTGATTTCTGATGTCCCTGTACAAATTTCTGCT
CATCACCTTCACCAGCTCTTACAGAATAATGCCGATGACTTCACATCCAGGTACCTCAATGCCAGTGACT
TCACTGTGAAGGAGGATCTATACACTTGCTACGAACACGTGTGGACCTTGTCCTGGTCCACTCAGATTGG
GGATTTGCCCAATTTTATCAGGGTCTCTGATGAAAACCTTACTGGAGTGAATCCTGCTGCAGCCACGCGT
GTGGTATATGATGGTGGAGTTTTTCTTGGACCCATATTTGGAGACATGTTGGCTACTGCCAACCAGCATA
CTCAGGTGGTTGTGCGAGTGAATGATGTACCAGCTCATTGCCCAGGTTCCTGCTCTTTCCAGTACCTCCA
AGGGTCAACTCCCTGTGTCCATTCTGTGTGGTACTCCATTGATGGTGACATCAACCTAATGATTTACATT
ACCGGAACTGGTTTCTCTGGTGACTCCCAGTTCTTGCAGGTTACAGTGAACAAAACGAGTTGCAAAGTTA
TTTTCTCAAACCAGACCAATGTAGTCTGTCAGACAGATTTGCTACCTGTTGGAATGCATCGGATCTTGAT
GTTGGTGAGACCCTCTGGTCTTGCCATCAGTGCCACTGGAGAAGACCTCTTCCTAAATGTGAAACCTAGA
CTGGATATGGTGGAGCCTTCCAGAGCTGCGGATATTGGAGGGCTCTGGGCCACCATCCGAGGCTCTAGTT
TGGAAGGTGTTAGCCTGATATTATTTGGATCTTACTCGTGTGCCATCAATGTCGCTACAAGCAATTCAAG
CAGAATTCAGTGCAAAGTTCCACCCAGGGGGAAAGATGGACGCATTGTGAATGTGACTGTGATCAGAGGG
GACTATTCTGCAGTTCTTCCCAGAGCATTTACATATGTCTCTTCCTTAAATCCAGTTATTGTGACTCTGA
GCAGAAACATAAGCAATATAGCAGGCGGTGAGACCCTGGTCATTGGAGTGGCGAGGCTGATGAACTATAC
GGATTTGGATGTGGAAGTCCACGTCCAGGATGCCTTGGCTCCGGTTCACACACAGTCGGCTTGGGGCCTG
GAGGTGGCACTGCCCCCACTGCCAGCTGGTCTCCACAGAATTTCCGTCTCTATCAATGGGGTCAGCATTC
ACTCACAAGGGGTTGATCTCCACATCCAGTACCTCACAGAAGTTTTCAGCATCGAGCCTTGCTGTGGGTC
CCTGCTGGGAGGGACCATCCTCAGCATCTCAGGAATAGGCTTCAGCAGGGACCCAGCTTTGGTTTGGGTA
CTTGTGGGCAATCGGTCCTGTGACATTGTGAACTTAACGGAGGCGAGCATCTGGTGTGAAACCCTGCCAG
CCCCCCAGATACCCGATGCGGGCGCTCCCACTGTTCCAGCTGCCGTGGAGGTCTGGGCTGGCAACAGGTT
CTTCGCCCGTGGTCCTTCACCAAGCTTGGTGGGGAAAGGCTTCACCTTCATGTATGAAGCGGCAGCAACA
CCAGTAGTCACTGCCATGCAAGGAGAAATCACAAATAGCAGCCTGAGCCTGCATGTGGGAGGAAGTAACC
TCTCCAACTCAGTCATCCTTCTGGGGAACCTGAACTGTGATGTTGAGACACAGTCCTTCCAGGGCAACGT
GAGCCTGTCTGGATGCTCCATCCCTCTTCACAGTCTGGAGGCTGGCATCTATCCTCTCCAAGTACGTCAG
AAGCAGATGGGATTTGCTAATATGTCTGTGGTGCTCCAGCAATTTGCAGTGATGCCTCGGATAATGGCCA
TCTTCCCATCGCAGGGTTCGGCATGTGGTGGGACCATACTTACTGTGAGGGGGTTGCTTCTTAACTCTAG
AAGGAGGTCAGTTCGGGTTGACCTCTCGGGTCCTTTTACTTGTGTGATTTTGAGTTTGGGAGACCACACC
ATTCTCTGCCAGGTTAGCCTGGAGGGTGACCCCTTGCCTGGAGCTTCCTTCTCCCTGAACGTCACAGCCC
TGGTCAATGGGCTAACCAGCGAGTGTCAGGGGAATTGCACTCTTTTCATAAGGGAAGAGGCAAGTCCTGT
CATGGATGCCTTGTCCACAAACACCAGTGGGTCTCTGACCACTGTGCTGATTAGGGGTCAGAGGTTAGCC
ACCACAGCTGATGAGCCGATGGTATTTGTGGATGATCAACTTCCTTGCAATGTAACTTTTTTTAATGCAA
GCCACGTTGTGTGCCAGACAAGAGACTTGGCCCCAGGACCCCACTACCTGTCAGTTTTTTATACAAGAAA
TGGGTATGCTTGTTCTGGTAATGTTTCCAGACACTTCTACATTATGCCCCAAGTGTTTCATTATTTTCCT
AAGAATTTCAGCTTACATGGTGGGAGCCTCTTGACCATAGAGGGCACAGGCCTGAGAGGACAGAACACCA
CGTCAGTCTATATTGACCAGCAGACCTGCCTGACGGTGAACATCGGTGCTGAGCTCATCCGGTGCATTGT
TCCCACAGGGAATGGCTCTGTTGCCCTGGAAATAGAGGTAGATGGACTTTGGTATCACATAGGAGTCATT
GGTTATAACAAGGCCTTTACCCCAGAATTAATCTCTATTTCTCAGAGCGATGACATCTTAACCTTTGCAG
TGGCCCAGATCTCAGGAGCTGCAAACATTGACATTTTTATAGGAATGTCACCCTGTGTGGGTGTCTCTGG
TAACCACACCGTTCTTCAGTGCGTGGTCCCTTCCCTTCCGGCCGGGGAGTACCACGTCAGAGGCTATGAC
TGCATCAGAGGGTGGGCCTCATCTGCCCTGGTGTTCACCTCAAGAGTTATTATTACAGCAGTGACGGAGA
ACTTCGGCTGCCTGGGTGGAAGGCTGGTGCATGTGTTTGGAGCGGGATTTTCTCCAGGGAATGTCTCAGC
TGCTGTGTGTGGTGCTCCCTGCCGAGTCCTGGCTAATGCTACAGTGTCTGCCTTCAGCTGCTTGGTTCTG
CCCCTGGATGTGTCCTTGGCCTTCCTGTGTGGCCTGAAGCGTGAGGAGGACAGCTGTGAGGCTGCCAGAC
ACACCTATGTGCAGTGTGATTTGACAGTTGCCATGGCGACAGAGCAACTGCTTGAATCGTGGCCTTACCT
CTACATTTGCGAGGAAAGTTCCCAATGCCTCTTTGTGCCAGATCATTGGGCAGAGTCAATGTTTCCATCA
TTCTCGGGCCTCTTTATCAGCCCTAAAGTGGAAAGAGATGAAGTTCTCATCTATAATAGCTCCTGTAACA
TTACCATGGAAACTGAGGCAGAGATGGAGTGTGAGACGCCCAATCAGCCAATTACTGTCAAGATTACTGA
GATACGGAAACGCTGGGGCCAGAACACTCAGGGCAACTTTTCTTTACAGTTCTGCCGGAGATGGTCCAGG
ACTCACAGCTGGTTTCCTGAAAGGCTGCCACAAGATGGCGACAACGTCACAGTGGAGAATGGCCAATTGC
TTCTGCTGGACACTAACACAAGCATCCTCAACTTACTGCACATTAAAGGGGGCAAGCTGATTTTCATGGC
CCCAGGACCCATCGAGCTCAGGGCACACGCCATCCTTGTTTCTGATGGTGGAGAGCTCCGGATTGGATCC
GAAGACAAGCCCTTCCAAGGCAGAGCTCAGATCACACTCTACGGGAGTTCCTACTCAACTCCCTTCTTTC
CCTATGGAGTCAAGTTCCTGGCTGTGAGGAATGGAACTCTTTCTCTGCACGGTTCACTACCAGAAGTAAT
TGTCACCTGTCTTAGAGCAACTGCCCATGCCCTAGACACAGTGCTGGCTTTAGAAGATGCTGTGGACTGG
AACCCTGGGGATGAAGTTGTCATCATCAGTGGAACAGGTGTTAAAGGTGCCAAACCGATGGAAGAGATTG
TCACTGTGGAAACTGTGCAGGATACAGACCTCTATCTTAAGTCACCTTTGAGATATTCTCACAACTTTAC
AGAGAATTGGGTGGCTGGAGAGCACCATATTTTAAAGGCCACTGTGGCTCTGCTCAGCAGGAGTATTACC
ATACAAGGAAATCTCACTAATGAGAGGGAGAAGCTGCTTGTTTCATGCCAGGAGGCCAATGCTCCAGAAG
GTAATCTGCAGCACTGTTTGTATTCCATGAGTGAGAAGATGCTAGGATCCAGGGATATGGGAGCCAGAGT
GATCGTTCAGTCCTTCCCAGAAGAGCCCAGCCAGGTCCAGTTGAAGGGAGTGCAGTTTCAAGTCTTGGGG
CAAGCCTTCCATAAGCATCTGAGCTCACTCACTCTGGTGGGAGCTATGAGAGAGTCTTTCATACAGGGCT
GCACAGTGAGGAACTCCTTCAGTAGAGGCCTCAGCATGTGCGGGACCTTGGGCCTGAAGGTGGACAGTAA
TGTATTCTACAATATTTTAGGTCATGCGCTGCTAGTTGGGACATGCACGGAGATGAGATATATCTCCTGG
GAGGCAATTCATGGAAGGAAAGATGACTGGTCAGGACATGGAAATATAATAAGAAACAACGTGATCATCC
AGGTTTCTGGTGCCGAGGGACTCTCCAATCCTGAAATGTTGACACCATCTGGCATCTATATCTGCAGTCC
CACCAATGTTATAGAGGGGAACAGAGTGTGTGGTGCTGGCTATGGCTACTTTTTCCATCTCATGACCAAC
CAAACATCACAAGCTCCGCTTCTTTCCTTCACTCAGAACATTGCACATTCTTGTACCAGGTATGGTCTCT
TTGTATACCCTAAATTTCAGCCACCTTGGGATAATGTCACTGGCACCACTCTGTTCCAGAGCTTCACAGT
TTGGGAAAGTGCAGGTGGTGCCCAGATTTTTAGAAGTAGCAATCTTCGCCTGAAAAACTTCAAAGTTTAT
TCATGCAGAGATTTTGGAATTGACGTCTTGGAAAGTGATGCAAATACTTCAGTTACTGACAGCTTATTAC
TTGGTCATTTTGCCCACAAGGGAAGTCTGTGTATGTCATCTGGGATTAAAACTCCTAAAAGATGGGAACT
GATGGTGTCTAACACAACCTTTGTTAATTTTGATCTCATCAACTGTGTGGCCATTAGAACCTGTTCAGAC
TGTTCCCAAGGACAAGGTGGATTTACTGTGAAGACCAGCCAGTTGAAGTTTACAAACTCTTCAAACTTAG
TGGCATTTCCATTTCCTCATGCAGCAATTTTGGAAGACTTGGATGGATCTCTGTCTGGGAAAAACAGAAG
TCACATTCTTGCTTCTATGGAAACCCTTTCAGCTTCTTGTTTGGTCAATTCAAGCTTTGGTCGGGTTGTC
CATGGCAGTGCCTGTGGAGGAGGTGTTCTTTTTCATCGTATGTCTATTGGTTTAGCGAATACTCCTGAAG
TTTCTTATGATTTAACCATGACTGACAGCAGAAATAAAACAACCACTGTCAATTATGTACGTGATACATT
GTCTAACCCTCGTGGCTGGATGGCTCTGCTCTTGGACCAAGAGACCTACTCATTGCAATCTGAGAACCTT
TGGATCAACAGATCTCTGCAGTACTCAGCAACCTTTGACAACTTTGCTCCTGGTAATTACCTACTGCTGG
TGCACACAGATTTGCCGCCTTACCCTGACATCCTCCTAAGATGTGGGAGTCGAGTGGGTCTGTCTTTTCC
ATTTCTTCCATCACCAGGTCAGAACCAAGGCTGTGACTGGTTCTTCAATAGCCAGCTGAGGCAACTCACC
TATCTGGTTTCAGGTGAAGGCCAAGTTCAAGTCATTCTCCGGGTGAAGGAAGGTATGCCCCCAACTATTT
CAGCTTCTACCTCTGCCCCTGAATCAGCTTTAAAATGGTCCCTCCCTGAAACATGGCAAGGTGTTGAAGA
AGGCTGGGGAGGATACAACAATACCATTCCAGGCCCTGGGGATGACGTTCTCATTTTACCCAACAGAACT
GTCCTTGTGGATACAGATCTTCCATTCTTCAAAGGGCTGTATGTGATGGGGACCTTAGACTTCCCTGTGG
ACAGAAGCAATGTTCTGAGTGTGGCATGCATGGTCATTGCAGGCGGGGAGCTGAAAGTTGGTACTTTAGA
AAATCCCTTAGAAAAGGAACAAAAGCTTCTGATTCTCCTTAGAGCCTCAGAGGGAGTCTTTTGTGACCGT
ATGAATGGAATTCATATTGACCCAGGAACAATTGGGGTTTATGGGAAAGTTCATCTTTACAGTGCTTATC
CTAAGAACTCCTGGACACATCTTGGAGCTGATATTGCCTCAGGAAATGAGAGAATTATAGTAGAAGATGC
AGTGGATTGGCGCCCCCATGACAAAATAGTCCTTAGCTCCTCTTCTTATGAGCCTCATGAAGCAGAGGTC
CTCACTGTGAAAGAAGTCAAGGGCCACCATGTGAGGATCTATGAACGGCTCAAACACCGGCATATTGGAA
GTGTACATGTCACGGAGGATGGCCGACACATTCGTTTGGCTGCTGAGGTTGGACTGTTGACCCGAAATAT
ACAAATTCAGCCTGACGTATCATGTAGGGGGAGACTGTTTGTGGGGTCCTTCAGGAAGTCCAGCCGAGAA
GAATTTTCAGGTGTCCTTCAACTTCTTAATGTGGAAATTCAGAACTTCGGGTCACCATTGTACTCATCTG
TTGAATTCAGTAATGTGTCAGCAGGATCCTGGATCATATCATCTACTCTGCACCAGAGCTGTGGCGGGGG
CATTCATGCAGCTGCCAGTCATGGAGTACTTTTAAATGACAATATTGTGTTTGGCACAGCTGGCCATGGC
ATAGATTTAGAGGGTCAGGCCTATACTGTCACTAATAACCTTGTGGTTCTGATGACACAGCCAGCGTGGT
CCACCATTTGGGTGGCAGGAATCAAAGTGAACCAGGTAAAGGACATCAACCTCCATGGCAACGTTGTGGC
AGGATCAGAGAGACTTGGCTTTCACATCCGAGGCCACAAGTGCTCCTCTTGTGAACTGCTTTGGTCTGAC
AATGTGGCGCATTCAAGTCTTCATGGCCTTCATCTCTATAAGGAAAGTGGACTTGACAACTGTACCAGAA
TCTCTGGCTTCTTGGCTTTCAAGAACTTTGACTATGGTGCCATGTTACATGTAGAGAACAGCGTGGAGAT
AGAGAACATTACTCTGGTAGACAATACTATTGGTCTTTTGGCAGTAGTGTATGTATTTTCTGCTCCACAA
AATTCCGTCAAAAAAGTGCAGATTGTGCTTAGGAATTCAGTCATTGTGGCCACCAGCTCTTCTTTTGACT
GCATTCAGGACAAAGTGAAGCCGCACTCAGCCAACTTGACATCAACAGATAGAGCTCCCTCCAATCCAAG
AGGAGGTCGAATTGGTATTCTGTGGCCTGTATTCACCTCAGAACCAAATCAGTGGCCTCAGGAGCCATGG
CACAAAGTGAGGAATGATCATTCAATTTCAGGAATCATGAAACTTCAAGATGTTACCTTTTCTAGTTTTG
TGAAGAGTTGCTATAGCGATGACCTGGATGTCTGCATTCTACCAAATGCAGAGAACAGTGGAATTATGCA
CCCAATAACAGCAGAGAGGACCAGGATGCTAAAGATAAAAGATAAAAACAAGTTCTACTTTCCTTCATTA
CAACCCAGGAAAGATTTAGGAAAAGTAGTCTGTCCTGAATTAGACTGTGCAAGTCCAAGAAAATATCTCT
TCAAGGATCTGGATGGGAGAGCCCTGGGTCTGCCTCCACCAGTTTCTGTATTTCCTAAAACAGAGGCAGA
ATGGACTGCATCCTTCTTCAACGCAGGTACATTTAGAGAAGAACAGAAATGTACATACCAATTTCTGATG
CAAGGATTCATCTGCAAACAGACTGACCAAGTGGTCCTAATTCTTGATAGCGCTGATGCCATTTGGGCAA
TTCAGAAGTTATATCCAGTTGTATCTGTGACTAGTGGTTTTGTTGATGTCTTTAGCAGTGTAAATGCCAA
TATTCCCTGCTCTACTTCTGGGTCAGTGTCTACTTTCTATTCTATCTTACCCATCAGGCAAATCACCAAA
GTCTGCTTCATGGATCAAACTCCTCAAGTTTTGCGCTTTTTTCTATTGGGGAACAAAAGTACCTCCAAGC
TTCTCTTGGCTGTATTCTACCATGAGCTCCAGAGCCCCCACGTCTTCTTAGGGGAAAGTTTTATTCCACC
CACTCTGGTTCAGTCAGCTTCCTTATTGCTGAATGAATCTATTGGTGCCAACTATTTCAACATCATGGAT
AACCTCTTGTATGTTGTCCTACAAGGAGAGGAGCCCATTGAAATACGCTCAGGTGTTTCCATTCACTTGG
CCCTCACTGTGATGGTTTCAGTCTTAGAAAAAGGCTGGGAAATAGTAATACTCGAAAGACTAACTAACTT
CTTACAGATTGGCCAAAACCAAATCAGGTTTATTCACGAGATGCCTGGCCATGAAGAGACCTTAAAGGCC
ATTGCTGACAGTAGAGCAAAAAGAAAGCGCAATTGCCCTACTGTGACTTGCACTAGTCATTATAGAAGAG
TTGGTCAACGTAGGCCTCTCATGATGGAAATGAACTCACATAGGGCTTCACCCCCAATGACTGTGGAAAC
TATCTCAAAAGTGATTGTCATTGAAATTGGTGATTCGCCAACAGTAAGGAGCACTGGAATGATTTCATCC
TTATCAAGTAACAAATTACAGAATTTGGCTCATCGAGTCATCACTGCTCAACAGACTGGGGTACTAGAGA
ATGTTCTGAATATGACTATCGGGGCCTTACTAGTTACTCAGTCAAAGGGAGTCATTGGCTATGGAAATAC
AAGCAGTTTTAAAACTGGGAACTTGATATATATTCGGCCCTATGCACTTTCCATCCTAGTCCAGCCTTCA
GATGGAGAAGTGGGAAATGAGCTTCCAGTGCAGCCACAATTGGTATTTTTGGATGAGCAGAATCGAAGAG
TAGAGTCCCTGGGACCTCCTTCAGAGCCATGGACAATTTCAGCTTCCCTGGAAGGAGCATCAGACTCAGT
GCTAAAAGGGTGCACCCAGGCAGAAACTCAAGATGGTTATGTTAGCTTCTACAACTTGGCAGTCTTGATC
TCTGGGTCAAACTGGCACTTTATTTTTACTGTCACTTCTCCTCCAGGAGTCAATTTTACAGCTCGATCCA
AGCCATTTGCTGTCTTGCCTGTGACTAGGAAGGAGAAGTCGACCATCATCCTGGCTGCTCCCCTGTCCTC
TGTGGCCTCATGGCTGGCTCTGAGCTGTCTGGTGTGCTGTTGGCTTAAAAGAAGCAAAAGCAGAAAAACA
AAACCTGAAGAGATTCCTGAATCCCGGACTAATAATCAAAATATTCATATCCACATCTCATCCAAACGCC
GAGAATCACAAGGGCCCAAAAAAGAAGACACTGTGGTGGGAGAAGATATGAGAATGAAGGTCATGCTGGG
CAAGGTGAACCAGTGCCCCCACCAGTTGATGAATGGAGTGTCCAGAAGGAAAGTTAGCCGCCACATTGTC
CGAGAGGAAGAGGCTGCTGTGCCTGCTCCTGGTACTACTGGCATCACATCCCATGGGCACATCTGTGCTC
CAGGTGCTCCTGCTCAGCAGGTGTACCTGCAAGAGACTGGGAACTGGAAGGAGGGCCAAGAGCAGTTGCT
CAGATACCAGCTGGCAGGCCAAAATCAGCTGCTGCTGCTATGCCCAGACTTCAGACAAGAGAGGCAGCAG
TTGCCAGGGCAAAGTCGGCTGAGTAAGCAAAGTGGCAGCTTGGGGCTTTCCCAAGAGAAGAAAGCCTCCT
GCGGGGCCACTGAGGCATTCTGCCTTCATTCAGTACACCCGGAAACTATTCAGGAGCAACTGGCACCGGT
CGCCACCATGGTGAGCAAGGGCGAGGAGCTGTTCACCGGGGTGGTGCCCATCCTGGTC
Features (pLannotate 1.2.2; 25 found; start..end, strand, type, name):
    721..945     +  polyA_signal   bGH poly(A) signal: bovine growth hormone polyadenylation signal
    949..970     +  promoter       SV40 promoter (fragment): SV40 enhancer and early promoter
    991..1224    +  rep_origin     f1 ori (fragment) (sequence partly withheld): f1 bacteriophage origin of replication; arrow indicates direction of (+) strand synthesis
   1229..1276    +  protein_bind   FRT: FLP-mediated recombination occurs in the 8-bp core sequence TCTAGAAA (Turan and Bode, 2011). FLP recombinase from the Saccharomyces cerevisiae 2μ plasmid
   1284..2306    +  CDS            HygR: aminoglycoside phosphotransferase from E. coli; aph(4)-Ia; confers resistance to hygromycin
   2316..2441    +  CDS            ble (fragment): BLE_KLEPN - Experimental evidence at protein level: Swiss-Prot protein existence level 1. Binding protein with a strong affinity to the bleomycin family of antibiotics. Binds to CL990; an antimitotic-antibiotic compound. From Klebsiella pneumoniae.
   2436..2557    +  polyA_signal   SV40 poly(A) signal: SV40 polyadenylation signal
   2628..2650    -  protein_bind   lac operator (fragment): The lac repressor binds to the lac operator to inhibit transcription in E. coli. This inhibition can be relieved by adding lactose or isopropyl-β-D-thiogalactopyranoside (IPTG). lac repressor encoded by lacI
   2654..2684    -  promoter       lac promoter: promoter for the E. coli lac operon
   2699..2720    -  protein_bind   CAP binding site: CAP binding activates transcription in the presence of cAMP. E. coli catabolite activator protein
   2733..2825    -  CDS            lacI (fragment): lac repressor; lacI; The lac repressor binds to the lac operator to inhibit transcription in E. coli. This inhibition can be relieved by adding lactose or isopropyl-β-D-thiogalactopyranoside (IPTG).
   3008..3596    -  rep_origin     ori: high-copy-number ColE1/pMB1/pBR322/pUC origin of replication
   3767..4627    -  CDS            AmpR: β-lactamase; bla; confers resistance to ampicillin, carbenicillin, and related antibiotics
   4628..4732    -  promoter       AmpR promoter: bla
   4791..4843    -  misc_feature   bom (fragment): basis of mobility region from pBR322
   4998..5377    +  enhancer       CMV enhancer: human cytomegalovirus immediate early enhancer
   5378..5581    +  promoter       CMV promoter: human cytomegalovirus (CMV) immediate early promoter
   5583..5602    +  promoter       PLtetO-1 promoter (fragment): modified phage lambda PL promoter with tet operator sites (Lutz and Bujard, 1997)
   5604..5623    +  promoter       PLtetO-1 promoter (fragment): modified phage lambda PL promoter with tet operator sites (Lutz and Bujard, 1997)
   5631..5664    +  promoter       TRE3GV promoter (fragment): 3rd-generation Tet-responsive promoter that can be activated by binding of Tet-On® 3G, optimized for retroviral and lentiviral vectors
   5747..5879    +  intron         chimeric intron: chimera between introns from human β-globin and immunoglobulin heavy chain genes
   5924..5942    +  promoter       T7 promoter: promoter for bacteriophage T7 RNA polymerase
   5973..6545    +  intron         β-globin intron: intron from rabbit β-globin gene
   6757..18978   +  CDS            PKHD1: PKHD1_HUMAN - Also known as FCYT, TIGM1. Experimental evidence at protein level: Swiss-Prot protein existence level 1. Promotes ciliogenesis in renal epithelial cells and therefore participates in the tubules formation and/ or ensures the maintenance of the architecture of the lumen of the kidney (By similarity). Has an impact on cellular symmetry by ensuring correct bipolar cell division through the regulation of centrosome duplication and mitotic spindle assembly and by maintaining oriented cell division (OCD) during tubular elongation through planar cell polarity (PCP) pathway (PubMed:20554
  18994..669     +  CDS            EGFP (across the origin): the original enhanced GFP (Yang et al., 1996) mammalian codon-optimized
