[The description below was written by a language model from this plasmid's Addgene catalogue record and pLannotate feature annotations shown in this document.]
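Description:
pcDNA5-GFP-PKHD1 is a mammalian expression plasmid of about 19 kb built on the Invitrogen pcDNA5 backbone and designed for Flp-In stable cell line generation with tetracycline-inducible expression of human PKHD1, which encodes fibrocystin/polyductin, a ciliary protein implicated in renal tubule architecture. In bacteria it is maintained at high copy through a ColE1/pUC-type origin and selected with ampicillin via the β-lactamase gene. For mammalian cells it carries an FRT site placed directly upstream of a hygromycin resistance coding sequence followed by an SV40 poly(A) signal. No complete promoter is annotated in front of HygR, consistent with the Flp-In design, in which FLP-mediated recombination into a genomic FRT site supplies what is needed for hygromycin resistance, so that selection favours correct single-site integrants.

The expression cassette uses the CMV enhancer and promoter followed by short tet operator matches (annotated as fragments of tet-responsive promoters), the arrangement that allows repression by Tet repressor in suitable host cells and induction by tetracycline. Downstream lie a chimeric intron, a T7 promoter and a rabbit β-globin intron, then the roughly 12.2 kb PKHD1 coding sequence, EGFP and the bGH poly(A) signal. The catalogue lists eGFP as an N-terminal tag, but the feature table places EGFP immediately after PKHD1, spanning the sequence origin, which implies a C-terminal position; the record does not resolve this discrepancy. Repository sequencing found four amino-acid differences from the reference PKHD1 sequence (V1463A, L1870V, S3864P, Q3899R), with S3864P specific to this plasmid, and their functional effects are unknown. The GFP fusion allows the induced protein to be followed by fluorescence.
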