Addgene plasmid #108408: pcDNA5-GFP-PKHD1
Purpose: Can be used to generate stable Flp-In cells with tetracycline-inducible human polyduction/fibrocystin expression.
Depositing lab: Gregory Germino. Depositing organization: Johns Hopkins University and School of Medicine. Publication: Polyductin undergoes notch-like processing and regulated release from primary cilia. Kaimori JY, Nagasawa Y, Menezes LF, Garcia-Gonzalez MA, Deng J, Imai E, Onuchic LF, Guay-Woodford LM, Germino GG. Hum Mol Genet. 2007 Apr 15. 16(8):942-56. 10.1093/hmg/ddm039 PubMed 17470460.
Backbone
  Vector backbone: pcDNA5
  Backbone manufacturer: Invitrogen
  Vector type: Mammalian Expression
  Selectable markers: Hygromycin
Growth in bacteria
  Bacterial resistance: Ampicillin, 100 μg/mL
  Growth temperature: 37°C
  Growth strain: DH5alpha
  Copy number: High Copy
Gene/Insert
  Gene/Insert name: PKHD1 (alt names: fibrocystin/polyductin; FPC)
  Species: H. sapiens (human)
  Entrez Gene: PKHD1 (a.k.a. ARPKD, FCYT, FPC, PCYT, PKD4, TIGM1)
  Promoter: CMV
  Tag / fusion protein: eGFP (N terminal on insert)
  Cloning method: Gibson Cloning
Terms and licenses: Academic/Nonprofit Terms; Industry Terms: Not Available to Industry
Depositor comments: Addgene sequencing results find V1463A, L1870V, S3864P, and Q3899R mutations in PKHD1 compared to the NCBI reference sequence NM_138694.3. The S3864P mutation is specific to this plasmid from the publication. It is unknown how these mutations affect plasmid function.
How to cite: pcDNA5-GFP-PKHD1 was a gift from Gregory Germino (Addgene plasmid # 108408 ; http://n2t.net/addgene:108408 ; RRID:Addgene_108408)
